Addgene plasmid #174133: pAAV-hSyn-mCherry.3xFLAG.NOS1AP396-503-WPRE
Purpose: pAAV plasmid expressing an mCherry.3xFLAG.NOS1AP396-503 fusion protein under the hSyn promoter
Depositing lab: Florian Freudenberg. Depositing organization: Goethe-Universitaet Frankfurt am Main. Publication: Hippocampal overexpression of NOS1AP promotes endophenotypes related to mental disorders. Freudenberg F, Candemir E, Chen X, Li LL, Esen-Sehir D, Schenk N, Kinoshita M, Grunewald L, Frerichs V, Fattakhov N, Manchen J, Bikas S, Kumar A, OLeary A, Slattery DA, von Engelhardt J, Courtney MJ, Reif A. EBioMedicine. 2021 Aug 26;71:103565. doi: 10.1016/j.ebiom.2021.103565. PubMed 34455393.
Backbone
  Vector backbone: pAAV
  Backbone size w/o insert (bp): 5339
  Total vector size (bp): 5670
  Vector type: AAV
Growth in bacteria
  Bacterial resistance: Ampicillin, 100 μg/mL
  Growth temperature: 37°C
  Growth strain: NEB Stable
  Copy number: High Copy
Gene/Insert
  Gene/Insert name: Nos1ap (alt name: CAPON)
  Species: M. musculus (mouse)
  Insert size (bp): 331
  Mutation: Only contains the sequences coding for amino acids 396-427
  GenBank ID: NM_001109985
  Entrez Gene: Nos1ap (a.k.a. 6330408P19Rik, Capon)
  Promoter: hSyn
  Tag / fusion protein: mCherry (N terminal on backbone); 3xFLAG (N terminal on backbone)
  Cloning method: Restriction Enzyme; 5′ cloning site NheI (not destroyed); 3′ cloning site HindIII (not destroyed)
  Sequencing primers: 5′ CCCCGTAATGCAGAAGAAGA; 3′ CATAGCGTAAAAGGAGCAACA
Resource information
  A portion of this plasmid was derived from a plasmid made by: The backbone was obtained from pAAV-hSyn-hChR2(H134R)-mCherry, a gift from Karl Deisseroth (Addgene plasmid # 26976). mCherry was amplified by PCR from pAAV-hSyn-hChR2(H134R)-mCherry, a gift from Karl Deisseroth (Addgene plasmid # 26976).
Terms and licenses: Academic/Nonprofit Terms; Industry Terms: Not Available to Industry
How to cite: pAAV-hSyn-mCherry.3xFLAG.NOS1AP396-503-WPRE was a gift from Florian Freudenberg (Addgene plasmid # 174133 ; http://n2t.net/addgene:174133 ; RRID:Addgene_174133)
