[The description below was written by a language model from this plasmid's Addgene catalogue record and pLannotate feature annotations shown in this document.]
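Description:
pAAV-hSyn-mCherry.3xFLAG.NOS1AP396-503-WPRE is an adeno-associated virus transfer plasmid for neuron-restricted expression of a fluorescently tagged C-terminal fragment of mouse Nos1ap (also called CAPON), the adaptor protein that binds neuronal nitric oxide synthase. The backbone derives from a pAAV-hSyn channelrhodopsin-mCherry vector. It is maintained in bacteria through a high-copy ColE1/pUC-type origin and selected with the ampicillin resistance gene (β-lactamase). An f1 phage origin is also present. The expression cassette is flanked by AAV2 inverted terminal repeats, which allow the intervening DNA to be packaged into recombinant AAV particles when helper functions are supplied. The left ITR is annotated only as fragments spanning the plasmid's numbering origin, whereas the right one is annotated as a complete repeat.

Within the ITRs, the human synapsin I promoter drives a single open reading frame made up of mCherry, a 3xFLAG epitope and the Nos1ap fragment, so the tags sit at the N terminus of the fragment. This permits red-fluorescence visualisation and FLAG-based detection or immunoprecipitation. A WPRE follows the coding sequence to enhance transcript stability and expression, and the human growth hormone polyadenylation signal terminates the transcript.

The record is inconsistent about the fragment's extent. The plasmid name indicates residues 396–503, and both the stated insert size and the roughly 324-nt annotated Nos1ap feature fit that span, but the mutation field lists only amino acids 396–427. The associated publication concerns hippocampal overexpression of NOS1AP and behavioural endophenotypes related to mental disorders, which suggests viral delivery to neurons in vivo to probe the function of this domain.
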