Features (pLannotate 1.2.2; 17 found; start..end, strand, type, name):
      1..59      -  repeat_region  AAV2 ITR (fragment): inverted terminal repeat of adeno-associated virus serotype 2 inverted
    104..551     +  promoter       hSyn promoter: human synapsin I promoter; confers neuron-specific expression (Kügler et al., 2003)
    565..582     +  misc_feature   MCS (fragment): pUC18/19 multiple cloning site
    589..1296    +  CDS            mCherry: mCherry is a basic (constitutively fluorescent) red fluorescent protein published in 2004, derived from Discosoma sp.. It is reported to be a very rapidly-maturing monomer with low acid sensitivity.
   1303..1368    +  CDS            3xFLAG: three tandem FLAG® epitope tags, followed by an enterokinase cleavage site
   1375..1698    +  CDS            Nos1ap (fragment): CAPON_MOUSE - Also known as Capon, Kiaa0464. Experimental evidence at protein level: Swiss-Prot protein existence level 1. Adapter protein involved in neuronal nitric-oxide (NO) synthesis regulation via its association with nNOS/NOS1. The complex formed with NOS1 and synapsins is necessary for specific NO and synapsin functions at a presynaptic level. Mediates an indirect interaction between NOS1 and RASD1 leading to enhance the ability of NOS1 to activate RASD1. Competes with DLG4 for interaction with NOS1, possibly affecting NOS1 activity by regulating the interaction between NOS1 and DLG4 (
   1715..2303    +  misc_feature   WPRE: woodchuck hepatitis virus posttranscriptional regulatory element
   2335..2811    +  polyA_signal   hGH poly(A) signal: human growth hormone polyadenylation signal
   2851..2991    +  repeat_region  AAV2 ITR: inverted terminal repeat of adeno-associated virus serotype 2 inverted
   2996..3047    -  misc_feature   bom (fragment): basis of mobility region from pBR322
   3066..3521    +  rep_origin     f1 ori (sequence partly withheld): f1 bacteriophage origin of replication; arrow indicates direction of (+) strand synthesis
   3522..3571    -  misc_feature   bom (fragment): basis of mobility region from pBR322
   3673..3708    -  CDS            rop (fragment): Rop protein, which maintains plasmids at low copy number; rop
   3803..3907    +  promoter       AmpR promoter: bla
   3908..4768    +  CDS            AmpR: β-lactamase; bla; confers resistance to ampicillin, carbenicillin, and related antibiotics
   4939..5527    +  rep_origin     ori: high-copy-number ColE1/pMB1/pBR322/pUC origin of replication
   5589..5634    -  repeat_region  AAV2 ITR (fragment): inverted terminal repeat of adeno-associated virus serotype 2 inverted
>Addgene plasmid #174133 | pAAV-hSyn-mCherry.3xFLAG.NOS1AP396-503-WPRE | addgene full sequence | sequence record 345689 | Addgene NGS Result
CTCAGTGAGCGAGCGAGCGCGCAGAGAGGGAGTGGCCAACTCCATCACTAGGGGTTCCTGCGGCCGCACG
CGTGTGTCTAGACTGCAGAGGGCCCTGCGTATGAGTGCAAGTGGGTTTTAGGACCAGGATGAGGCGGGGT
GGGGGTGCCTACCTGACGACCGACCCCGACCCACTGGACAAGCACCCAACCCCCATTCCCCAAATTGCGC
ATCCCCTATCAGAGAGGGGGAGGGGAAACAGGATGCGGCGAGGCGCGTGCGCACTGCCAGCTTCAGCACC
GCGGACAGTGCCTTCGCCCCCGCCTGGCGGCGCGCGCCACCGCCGCCTCAGCACTGAAGGCGCGCTGACG
TCACTCGCCGGTCCCCCGCAAACTCCCCTTCCCGGCCACCTTGGTCGCGTCCGCGCCGCCGCCGGCCCAG
CCGGACCGCACCACGCGAGGCGCGAGATAGGGGGGCACGGGCGCGACCATCTGCGCTGCGGCGCCGGCGA
CTCAGCGCTGCCTCAGTCTGCGGTGGGCAGCGGAGGAGTCGTGTCGTGCCTGAGAGCGCAGTCGAGAAGG
TACCGGATCCTCTAGAGTCGACGCCACCATGGTGAGCAAGGGCGAGGAGGATAACATGGCCATCATCAAG
GAGTTCATGCGCTTCAAGGTGCACATGGAGGGCTCCGTGAACGGCCACGAGTTCGAGATCGAGGGCGAGG
GCGAGGGCCGCCCCTACGAGGGCACCCAGACCGCCAAGCTGAAGGTGACCAAGGGTGGCCCCCTGCCCTT
CGCCTGGGACATCCTGTCCCCTCAGTTCATGTACGGCTCCAAGGCCTACGTGAAGCACCCCGCCGACATC
CCCGACTACTTGAAGCTGTCCTTCCCCGAGGGCTTCAAGTGGGAGCGCGTGATGAACTTCGAGGACGGCG
GCGTGGTGACCGTGACCCAGGACTCCTCCCTGCAGGACGGCGAGTTCATCTACAAGGTGAAGCTGCGCGG
CACCAACTTCCCCTCCGACGGCCCCGTAATGCAGAAGAAGACCATGGGCTGGGAGGCCTCCTCCGAGCGG
ATGTACCCCGAGGACGGCGCCCTGAAGGGCGAGATCAAGCAGAGGCTGAAGCTGAAGGACGGCGGCCACT
ACGACGCTGAGGTCAAGACCACCTACAAGGCCAAGAAGCCCGTGCAGCTGCCCGGCGCCTACAACGTCAA
CATCAAGTTGGACATCACCTCCCACAACGAGGACTACACCATCGTGGAACAGTACGAACGCGCCGAGGGC
CGCCACTCCACCGGCGGCATGGACGAGCTGTACAAGGAATTCGACTACAAAGACCATGACGGTGATTATA
AAGATCATGATATTGATTACAAGGATGACGATGACAAGCTAGCTCACTCACCACTGCTGGGCGCTGGCTT
GGCTGACTTTGCCCACCCAGCGGGCAGCCCTTTAGGTAGGCATGACTGCTTGGTGAAGCTGGAGTGCTTT
CGCTTCCTCCCACCTGAGGATACCCAGCCGATGATGGCACAGGGTGAGCCGCTCCTAGGTGGCCTGGAGC
TCATCAAGTTCCGAGAGTCGGGCATCGCCTCTGAGTATGAGTCCAACACAGACGAAAGCGAGGAGCGTGA
CTCATGGTCACAGGAAGAGCTGCCACGCCTGCTCAATGTCTTACAGCGGCAGGAGTTGGGTGACAGTTTG
GATGATGAGATCGCCGTGTAGTAAGCTTATCGATAATCAACCTCTGGATTACAAAATTTGTGAAAGATTG
ACTGGTATTCTTAACTATGTTGCTCCTTTTACGCTATGTGGATACGCTGCTTTAATGCCTTTGTATCATG
CTATTGCTTCCCGTATGGCTTTCATTTTCTCCTCCTTGTATAAATCCTGGTTGCTGTCTCTTTATGAGGA
GTTGTGGCCCGTTGTCAGGCAACGTGGCGTGGTGTGCACTGTGTTTGCTGACGCAACCCCCACTGGTTGG
GGCATTGCCACCACCTGTCAGCTCCTTTCCGGGACTTTCGCTTTCCCCCTCCCTATTGCCACGGCGGAAC
TCATCGCCGCCTGCCTTGCCCGCTGCTGGACAGGGGCTCGGCTGTTGGGCACTGACAATTCCGTGGTGTT
GTCGGGGAAATCATCGTCCTTTCCTTGGCTGCTCGCCTATGTTGCCACCTGGATTCTGCGCGGGACGTCC
TTCTGCTACGTCCCTTCGGCCCTCAATCCAGCGGACCTTCCTTCCCGCGGCCTGCTGCCGGCTCTGCGGC
CTCTTCCGCGTCTTCGCCTTCGCCCTCAGACGAGTCGGATCTCCCTTTGGGCCGCCTCCCCGCATCGATA
CCGAGCGCTGCTCGAGAGATCTACGGGTGGCATCCCTGTGACCCCTCCCCAGTGCCTCTCCTGGCCCTGG
AAGTTGCCACTCCAGTGCCCACCAGCCTTGTCCTAATAAAATTAAGTTGCATCATTTTGTCTGACTAGGT
GTCCTTCTATAATATTATGGGGTGGAGGGGGGTGGTATGGAGCAAGGGGCAAGTTGGGAAGACAACCTGT
AGGGCCTGCGGGGTCTATTGGGAACCAAGCTGGAGTGCAGTGGCACAATCTTGGCTCACTGCAATCTCCG
CCTCCTGGGTTCAAGCGATTCTCCTGCCTCAGCCTCCCGAGTTGTTGGGATTCCAGGCATGCATGACCAG
GCTCAGCTAATTTTTGTTTTTTTGGTAGAGACGGGGTTTCACCATATTGGCCAGGCTGGTCTCCAACTCC
TAATCTCAGGTGATCTACCCACCTTGGCCTCCCAAATTGCTGGGATTACAGGCGTGAACCACTGCTCCCT
TCCCTGTCCTTCTGATTTTGTAGGTAACCACGTGCGGACCGAGCGGCCGCAGGAACCCCTAGTGATGGAG
TTGGCCACTCCCTCTCTGCGCGCTCGCTCGCTCACTGAGGCCGGGCGACCAAAGGTCGCCCGACGCCCGG
GCTTTGCCCGGGCGGCCTCAGTGAGCGAGCGAGCGCGCAGCTGCCTGCAGGGGCGCCTGATGCGGTATTT
TCTCCTTACGCATCTGTGCGGTATTTCACACCGCATA
[95 nt withheld, positions 3048-3142]
T
[46 nt withheld, positions 3144-3189]
C
[141 nt withheld, positions 3191-3331]
CCTTTGACGTTGGAGTCCACGTTCTTT
[37 nt withheld, positions 3359-3395]
ACTCTATCTCGGGCTATTCTTTTGATTTATAAGGGATTTTGCCGATTTCGGTCTATTGGTTAAAAAATGA
GCTGATTTAACAAAAATTTAACGCGAATTTTAACAAAATATTAACGTTTACAATTTTATGGTGCACTCTC
AGTACAATCTGCTCTGATGCCGCATAGTTAAGCCAGCCCCGACACCCGCCAACACCCGCTGACGCGCCCT
GACGGGCTTGTCTGCTCCCGGCATCCGCTTACAGACAAGCTGTGACCGTCTCCGGGAGCTGCATGTGTCA
GAGGTTTTCACCGTCATCACCGAAACGCGCGAGACGAAAGGGCCTCGTGATACGCCTATTTTTATAGGTT
AATGTCATGATAATAATGGTTTCTTAGACGTCAGGTGGCACTTTTCGGGGAAATGTGCGCGGAACCCCTA
TTTGTTTATTTTTCTAAATACATTCAAATATGTATCCGCTCATGAGACAATAACCCTGATAAATGCTTCA
ATAATATTGAAAAAGGAAGAGTATGAGTATTCAACATTTCCGTGTCGCCCTTATTCCCTTTTTTGCGGCA
TTTTGCCTTCCTGTTTTTGCTCACCCAGAAACGCTGGTGAAAGTAAAAGATGCTGAAGATCAGTTGGGTG
CACGAGTGGGTTACATCGAACTGGATCTCAACAGCGGTAAGATCCTTGAGAGTTTTCGCCCCGAAGAACG
TTTTCCAATGATGAGCACTTTTAAAGTTCTGCTATGTGGCGCGGTATTATCCCGTATTGACGCCGGGCAA
GAGCAACTCGGTCGCCGCATACACTATTCTCAGAATGACTTGGTTGAGTACTCACCAGTCACAGAAAAGC
ATCTTACGGATGGCATGACAGTAAGAGAATTATGCAGTGCTGCCATAACCATGAGTGATAACACTGCGGC
CAACTTACTTCTGACAACGATCGGAGGACCGAAGGAGCTAACCGCTTTTTTGCACAACATGGGGGATCAT
GTAACTCGCCTTGATCGTTGGGAACCGGAGCTGAATGAAGCCATACCAAACGACGAGCGTGACACCACGA
TGCCTGTAGCAATGGCAACAACGTTGCGCAAACTATTAACTGGCGAACTACTTACTCTAGCTTCCCGGCA
ACAATTAATAGACTGGATGGAGGCGGATAAAGTTGCAGGACCACTTCTGCGCTCGGCCCTTCCGGCTGGC
TGGTTTATTGCTGATAAATCTGGAGCCGGTGAGCGTGGGTCTCGCGGTATCATTGCAGCACTGGGGCCAG
ATGGTAAGCCCTCCCGTATCGTAGTTATCTACACGACGGGGAGTCAGGCAACTATGGATGAACGAAATAG
ACAGATCGCTGAGATAGGTGCCTCACTGATTAAGCATTGGTAACTGTCAGACCAAGTTTACTCATATATA
CTTTAGATTGATTTAAAACTTCATTTTTAATTTAAAAGGATCTAGGTGAAGATCCTTTTTGATAATCTCA
TGACCAAAATCCCTTAACGTGAGTTTTCGTTCCACTGAGCGTCAGACCCCGTAGAAAAGATCAAAGGATC
TTCTTGAGATCCTTTTTTTCTGCGCGTAATCTGCTGCTTGCAAACAAAAAAACCACCGCTACCAGCGGTG
GTTTGTTTGCCGGATCAAGAGCTACCAACTCTTTTTCCGAAGGTAACTGGCTTCAGCAGAGCGCAGATAC
CAAATACTGTTCTTCTAGTGTAGCCGTAGTTAGGCCACCACTTCAAGAACTCTGTAGCACCGCCTACATA
CCTCGCTCTGCTAATCCTGTTACCAGTGGCTGCTGCCAGTGGCGATAAGTCGTGTCTTACCGGGTTGGAC
TCAAGACGATAGTTACCGGATAAGGCGCAGCGGTCGGGCTGAACGGGGGGTTCGTGCACACAGCCCAGCT
TGGAGCGAACGACCTACACCGAACTGAGATACCTACAGCGTGAGCTATGAGAAAGCGCCACGCTTCCCGA
AGGGAGAAAGGCGGACAGGTATCCGGTAAGCGGCAGGGTCGGAACAGGAGAGCGCACGAGGGAGCTTCCA
GGGGGAAACGCCTGGTATCTTTATAGTCCTGTCGGGTTTCGCCACCTCTGACTTGAGCGTCGATTTTTGT
GATGCTCGTCAGGGGGGCGGAGCCTATGGAAAAACGCCAGCAACGCGGCCTTTTTACGGTTCCTGGCCTT
TTGCTGGCCTTTTGCTCACATGTCCTGCAGGCAGCTGCGCGCTCGCTCGCTCACTGAGGCCGCCCGGGCG
TCGGGCGACCTTTGGTCGCCCGGC
